>Addgene plasmid #45425 | pBbA5k-EPL66 | addgene partial sequence | sequence record 66148 | pBbA5c-3 5'-CGTTTTATTTGATGCCTGG-3'
TGGTGATGGTGATGATGATGCGCTGGCTGCGCGTGCTCGCCGTCACCCTTGTCAGCCGCTTCGCGACGCT
GTTCGTCGGTTGGTTCCTTGATGCGGTACCAGGCCACGTACAACGCAGGCAGGAATAGCAGGGTCAGCAA
CGTGGCGATGATGATGCCACCGATCATGGCGTAGGCCATCGGGCCCCAGAACACTTCCCGCGCAATAGGG
ATCATGCCCAGGCTCGCCGCGGCCGCGGTCAGCAAAATCGGACGACGGCGATGCTCGGTGGCTTCGACCA
CAGCGTCCCAAGGCAGATACCCACTGCGCTCATAGGCATCGATCTGTGTCACCAGAATCACCGAGTTGCG
GATGATGATGCCGATCAGCGCCAGCACCCCGAGAATCGCCACGAACCCCAGTGGCGTCCCCGTCGGGATC
AGCGCCAGCACCACACCGATTAGCCCCAGAGGCGCGACACTGGCCACCAGAAACATCTTCTGAATGCTGT
GCAACTGAATCATCAGGAACGTCGCCATGAGGAACAGCATCAGCGGCGCAACGCTGGCAATCGGCCCCTG
CGCCTTGCTGCTTTCTTCGACCGTGCCGCCCGTTGCAACCTTGTAGCCGACCGGCAGACCAGCGGCGAAC
TTGTCGATTTCAGGTTGCAGCTGTTTGACCAGATCGGTTGGCTGAATCGCGTCCCGTACCGCGCCCTTGA
CGGTGATGGTCGGCATGCGATCGCGGCGCCAGACCAACGGCTGCTCCAGCTCGTAACCAACGGTGGCGAA
CGCCAGCAGCGGAATGGATGTTCCAGTTTGGGT
