[The description below was written by a language model from this plasmid's Addgene catalogue record.]
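Description:
pBbA5k-EPL66 is a bacterial expression plasmid built on the pBbA5k backbone and catalogued as a synthetic biology vector. It is maintained in E. coli at low copy number under kanamycin selection. In BglBrick vector nomenclature, the backbone name conventionally denotes a p15A origin, a lacUV5 promoter system and a kanamycin marker. This fits the recorded promoter, resistance and copy number, although the record itself does not name the origin of replication. No feature table is provided, so other elements such as a repressor gene or terminators cannot be confirmed from the record.

The payload is an insert of about 5.3 kb listed under the locus tag PSPPH_0329, placed downstream of the IPTG-inducible lacUV5 promoter and carrying a C-terminal His tag for detection or purification of the product. It was introduced by ligation-independent cloning, and part of the plasmid derives from a genomic DNA preparation obtained from a culture collection. The source organism is not stated explicitly. The insert is long for a single locus tag, which may mean it spans more than one gene of an efflux pump operon, but the record does not spell this out.

The associated publication concerns engineering microbial biofuel tolerance and export using efflux pumps, so this construct evidently belongs to a set of heterologous pump candidates expressed in E. coli and tested for improved survival in the presence of biofuel compounds. The recommended host is a DH1 strain with the native AcrAB efflux system deleted, which removes background pump activity so that the contribution of the cloned pump can be assessed. Users may therefore need to obtain that specialised strain.
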