Addgene plasmid #45425: pBbA5k-EPL66
Depositing lab: Aindrila Mukhopadhyay. Depositing organization: Lawrence Berkeley National Laboratory. Publication: Engineering microbial biofuel tolerance and export using efflux pumps. Dunlop MJ, Dossani ZY, Szmidt HL, Chu HC, Lee TS, Keasling JD, Hadi MZ, Mukhopadhyay A. Mol Syst Biol. 2011 May 10;7:487. doi: 10.1038/msb.2011.21. PubMed 21556065.
Backbone
  Vector backbone: pBbA5k
  Vector type: Synthetic Biology
Growth in bacteria
  Bacterial resistance: Kanamycin, 50 μg/mL
  Growth temperature: 37°C
  Growth strain: DH1 with AcrAB knocked out
  Copy number: Low Copy
Gene/Insert
  Gene/Insert name: PSPPH_0329
  Insert size (bp): 5302
  Promoter: LacUV5
  Tag / fusion protein: His (C terminal on insert)
  Cloning method: Ligation Independent Cloning
  Sequencing primers: 5′ CAA AAG ATC TTT TAA GAA GGA GAT ATA CAT ATG CCC GTT CTT CCT TCC AGA CTG G; 3′ CAG TGG TGA TGG TGA TGA TGA TGC GCT GGC TGC GCG TGC TCG C
Resource information
  A portion of this plasmid was derived from a plasmid made by: ATCC BAA-978D
Terms and licenses: Academic/Nonprofit Terms; Industry Terms: Not Available to Industry
Depositor comments: Please note that this plasmid may require a unique bacterial strain, so make sure to confirm that you can also obtain the appropriate growth strain. Please contact us or contact our distributors if you have any questions.
How to cite: pBbA5k-EPL66 was a gift from Aindrila Mukhopadhyay (Addgene plasmid # 45425 ; http://n2t.net/addgene:45425 ; RRID:Addgene_45425)
