LOCUS       Exported 8957 bp ds-DNA circular SYN 13-MAY-2021
DEFINITION  synthetic circular DNA
ACCESSION   .
VERSION     .
KEYWORDS    pBbA5k-EPL66
SOURCE      synthetic DNA construct
  ORGANISM  synthetic DNA construct
REFERENCE   1 (bases 1 to 8957)
  AUTHORS   Dunlop MJ, Dossani ZY, Szmidt HL, Chu HC, Lee TS, Keasling JD, Hadi
            MZ, Mukhopadhyay A
  TITLE     Engineering microbial biofuel tolerance and export using efflux
            pumps.
  JOURNAL   Mol Syst Biol. 2011 May 10;7:487. doi: 10.1038/msb.2011.21.
  PUBMED    21556065
REFERENCE   2 (bases 1 to 8957)
  AUTHORS   .
  TITLE     Direct Submission
  JOURNAL   Exported May 13, 2021 from SnapGene Server 1.1.58
            http://www.snapgene.com
FEATURES             Location/Qualifiers
     source          1..8957
                     /organism="synthetic DNA construct"
                     /mol_type="other DNA"
     CDS             5297..5317
                     /codon_start=1
                     /product="6xHis affinity tag"
                     /label=7xHis
                     /translation="HHHHHHH"
     terminator      5353..5424
                     /label=rrnB T1 terminator
                     /note="transcription terminator T1 from the E. coli rrnB
                     gene"
     terminator      5440..5467
                     /label=T7Te terminator
                     /note="phage T7 early transcription terminator"
     primer_bind     complement(5495..5512)
                     /label=L4440
                     /note="L4440 vector, forward primer"
     rep_origin      complement(5629..6174)
                     /direction=LEFT
                     /label=p15A ori
                     /note="Plasmids containing the medium-copy-number p15A
                     origin of replication can be propagated in E. coli cells
                     that contain a second plasmid with the ColE1 origin. "
     primer_bind     complement(5709..5728)
                     /label=pBR322ori-F
                     /note="pBR322 origin, forward primer"
     terminator      6288..6382
                     /label=lambda t0 terminator
                     /note="transcription terminator from phage lambda"
     CDS             complement(6413..7207)
                     /codon_start=1
                     /gene="aph(3')-II (or nptII)"
                     /product="aminoglycoside phosphotransferase from Tn5"
                     /label=NeoR/KanR
                     /note="confers resistance to neomycin, kanamycin, and G418
                     (Geneticin(R))"
                     /translation="MIEQDGLHAGSPAAWVERLFGYDWAQQTIGCSDAAVFRLSAQGRP
                     VLFVKTDLSGALNELQDEAARLSWLATTGVPCAAVLDVVTEAGRDWLLLGEVPGQDLLS
                     SHLAPAEKVSIMADAMRRLHTLDPATCPFDHQAKHRIERARTRMEAGLVDQDDLDEEHQ
                     GLAPAELFARLKARMPDGEDLVVTHGDACLPNIMVENGRFSGFIDCGRLGVADRYQDIA
                     LATRDIAEELGGEWADRFLVLYGIAAPDSQRIAFYRLLDEFF"
     primer_bind     complement(6524..6543)
                     /label=Neo-F
                     /note="Neomycin resistance gene, forward primer"
     primer_bind     7134..7153
                     /label=Neo-R
                     /note="Neomycin resistance gene, reverse primer"
     CDS             complement(7392..8474)
                     /codon_start=1
                     /gene="lacI"
                     /product="lac repressor"
                     /label=lacI
                     /note="The lac repressor binds to the lac operator to
                     inhibit transcription in E. coli. This inhibition can be
                     relieved by adding lactose or
                     isopropyl-beta-D-thiogalactopyranoside (IPTG)."
                     /translation="MKPVTLYDVAEYAGVSYQTVSRVVNQASHVSAKTREKVEAAMAEL
                     NYIPNRVAQQLAGKQSLLIGVATSSLALHAPSQIVAAIKSRADQLGASVVVSMVERSGV
                     EACKAAVHNLLAQRVSGLIINYPLDDQDAIAVEAACTNVPALFLDVSDQTPINSIIFSH
                     EDGTRLGVEHLVALGHQQIALLAGPLSSVSARLRLAGWHKYLTRNQIQPIAEREGDWSA
                     MSGFQQTMQMLNEGIVPTAMLVANDQMALGAMRAITESGLRVGADISVVGYDDTEDSSC
                     YIPPLTTIKQDFRLLGQTSVDRLLQLSQGQAVKGNQLLPVSLVKRKTTLAPNTQTASPR
                     ALADSLMQLARQVSRLESGQ"
     primer_bind     8436..8455
                     /label=LacI-R
                     /note="LacI, reverse primer"
     promoter        complement(8475..8552)
                     /gene="lacI"
                     /label=lacI promoter
     primer_bind     8758..8777
                     /label=pBRrevBam
                     /note="pBR322 vectors, tet region, downstream of BamHI,
                     reverse primer"
     promoter        8863..8893
                     /label=lac UV5 promoter
                     /note="E. coli lac promoter with an ""up"" mutation"
     protein_bind    8901..8917
                     /label=lac operator
                     /bound_moiety="lac repressor encoded by lacI"
                     /note="The lac repressor binds to the lac operator to
                     inhibit transcription in E. coli. This inhibition can be
                     relieved by adding lactose or
                     isopropyl-beta-D-thiogalactopyranoside (IPTG)."
ORIGIN
        1 atgcccgttc ttccttccag actggttaca ttcggtctcg ctgctgcctt ggcgatgtta
       61 acggggtgtg gcgaggaaaa accggcggcg cccgaactgc ccagggttta tgtgcaaacg
      121 gtaaaaagtg ccgacttcgc cgccagtgtc gccctgatcg gtgatgttca ggcgcgggtg
      181 cagacccggc tttcattccg ggtcaatggc aagatcattc agcgtaatgt cgatgtgggc
      241 gaccgggtaa cggcccggca ggtgctggcc cggcttgatc cgaaggattt gcagatcaat
      301 gtcgattcgg ccgcagcctc tgtggccgcc gagcaggccc gcgtgaatca gacccgcgcc
      361 gcttttgtcc ggcaacaaaa gctgttgccc aaaggctata ccagccgcag tgaatatgac
      421 tcggcccagg ccgccttgcg cggcagcgaa agctcgttga aggctgcgca agcgcaactg
      481 gccaatgccc gtgaacaatt ggggtatacc gcactggtcg cggatgcgcc gggtgtgatc
      541 accgcgcgtc aggctgaagt cgggcaggtg gtgcaggcca cgatgccgat tttcgatctg
      601 gcacgcgacg gtgatcggga tgcggtgttc aatgtctacg agtccctgtt cgttcagccg
      661 ccgaccaatc agcctgtgca ggtcacgctg ctcgacaacc cggacatcaa ggtcagcggc
      721 aaagtacgcg aagtgacccc ggcagtctcg gcgcaaaccg gcactttaca ggtcaagatc
      781 gcactcgatc cgctgcctga aggcatggac ctgggctcgg tagtcagcgt ggcgctgagc
      841 gcaccggcca atgccagtgt cgagctgcct tgggcggcgc tgaccaagga ccttggcgag
      901 cagttgggca agcctgccgt gtgggtggtg gacgagcagg gcaaagtcaa tttgcgcagg
      961 gtcaccgtta ctcgttatct gactgccaaa gtcatcatcg gcgacgggct taaaagtgga
     1021 gagaaagtcg tggtggcagg cggacagttg ttacacccgg acatgcaggt cgagattgcc
     1081 gaacagccca aacagcagaa cgcgcaggtg cagccatgaa gcgtctgtcg tcatgcctgt
     1141 tgctgggcgg ccttctgtcc agtggctttc tgttgagtgg ctgcggcaag gacgaggccc
     1201 ctccggagcc ggtgcgtcct gtggtgttcg tcgaagccag gcctgagtca aatcaggatt
     1261 tcgggcgttt tgccggcaat attcaggcgc gttatcagag cgtgttgggt tttcgtgtgg
     1321 cgggacgtat tgtccggcgc aacgtcgacg taggcgctga agtgaagaaa ggcgatttgc
     1381 tcgccaccct tgatccgacc gatcagcaga atacagtgcg tgcccggcag ggcgacctgg
     1441 ccaatgtgca ggcgcagttg atcaatgctc aggccaatgc tcgccgccag caggaactgt
     1501 ttgatcgcgg tgtgggtgcc caggcgcaac tggacatcgc cctgaccgat ctgaagaccg
     1561 ccagctcgtc gcaggaacag gccaaagccg ctgcacaaca ggcccgcgat caattgagct
     1621 acagcgagct gcgcagtgat cacgatgctg tggtcaccga atggaaagtt gaagccggtc
     1681 aggttgttac ggccgggcag gaagtcgtga ccctggcgcg gccggacatc aaggaagcgg
     1741 tgatcgacct ccctgacaca ctggccgacc agctgccgtc cgacgtggta ttcaccgtcg
     1801 ccagtcagtt gaacccggaa gtgaacacca ccgccaccat tcgtgaaatc gaacctcagg
     1861 ccgaccgtac cacacgtacc cgccgtgcac gtctgacgct ggcgcaaacg ccagcggcgt
     1921 tccggctggg cacggccatc agcgtgacgc tcagctcgac catcacgccg cgcatgcgtt
     1981 tgccgatcaa tgccttgcag caggccgatg gcaaaagcca gatatggatc gtcgacccgc
     2041 aaaaccagac ggtcaacccg agggctgtga acattatcag ccgtgacagc aacagcttcg
     2101 tgctggccaa tggcgtcaag gcaggtgaaa aagtggtaag cgcgggcgtc aacagcctca
     2161 agccgggcca gaaagtcaaa gtcgatgagg aaagcccgcg atgaaaggga atttcaatct
     2221 gtccgagtgg gccatcaagc atcaatcgtt cgtctggtac ctgatgtttg tcgcgctgct
     2281 gatgggcgtg ttttcctaca tgaagcttgg gcgcgaggaa gacccgtcct tcaccatcaa
     2341 gaccatgatt atccagaccc gctggccggg cgcgacggtg gatgagaccc tcaagcaggt
     2401 caccgaccgc atcgagaaga agctcgaaga actggactcg ctggactacg tgaagagcta
     2461 cacacgaccg ggcgagtcca cagtcttcgt ctacctgcgt gacaccacca gtgccaaggc
     2521 gataccggaa atctggtatc aggtgcgcaa gaaggtcgat gacatccgtg gccagttccc
     2581 gcagggcctg caaggcccgt cgttcaacga cgagttcggc gatgtatacg gctcgatcta
     2641 tgcgtttacc gcagacggtt tctcgatgcg tcagttgcgt gactacgtcg agaaggtccg
     2701 cgccgacatc cgcgacgtgc ccgggctggg caaggtcgag atgatcggtc agcaggacga
     2761 agtggtgtac ctgaacttct cgacacgcaa gctcgcagca ttgggcatcg accagagcca
     2821 ggtggtgcaa agcctgcaat cgcaaaacgc ggtgacgcct gccggggtga tagaagccgg
     2881 gccggagcgg atctcggtgc gtacctccgg ccagttcgcg tccgagaagg atctggctgc
     2941 agtcaatctg cgcatcaatg accgttttta tcgtctgagc gacattgctg acataacccg
     3001 tggctacacc gatccgccca agccgctgtt ccgcttcgac ggcaaaccgg cgataggcct
     3061 ggccatcgcg atgcagaagg gcggcaatat ccagtcgttc ggcaaggcgc tgcacgaacg
     3121 tatggacgct acaacagcgg agctgccagt cggcattggc gtgcacaagg tgtcggatca
     3181 ggccgaggtg gtcaacaagg ctgtgggcgg cttcaccagc gcgttgttcg aggcagtgat
     3241 tatcgtgctg ttggtcagct tcgtcagcct cgggtttcgc gcagggttgg tggtcgcgtg
     3301 ttcgattccg ctggtgttgg cgatggtgtt cgtgttcatg gaatacagcg gcatcaccat
     3361 gcaacggatt tccctcggcg cgctgatcat cgccctcggc ctgctggtgg atgacgccat
     3421 gattaccgtg gaaatgatgg tcacacgttt ggaaatgggt gaatccaagg agcaggccgc
     3481 gacgtacgcc tatacctcga cagcgttccc gatgctcacc ggtacgctgg tgaccgtggc
     3541 cggctttgtg ccgatcggcc tgaacaacag ctctgcgggg gaatacacat tcacgctgtt
     3601 tgccgtgata gccgtggcga tgctggtgtc gtggctggtc gccgttctgt tcgcaccggt
     3661 gatcggcgtg cacattctga gcgccaacat caaaccgaaa tccgaagagc cgggccgcat
     3721 cggccgggca ttcaacggca gcatgctctg ggccatgcgc catcgctggc tggcgattgc
     3781 catcacggta gggttgttcg ccgcgtcgct gttctccatg cagttcgtgc agaaccagtt
     3841 cttcccgtct tcggaccgcc cggaaattct ggtcgacctg aacctgccac agaacgcctc
     3901 aatcaacgaa acgcgcaagg tggtggatcg ttttgaagcg agcctcaagg acgatccgga
     3961 catcgagcgc tggagcacct acatcggcca gggcgcgttg cgtttctacc tgccactcga
     4021 tcagcagctg gaaaatccgt tctacgccca gctggtgatt gtcagcaaag gcctggagga
     4081 gcggagcgcg ttgactgccc gtctgcaaaa acgcttgcgt gatgacttcg tcggcatcgg
     4141 ttcgtatgtg caggcgctgg agatgggccc tccggtgggt cgtccgttgc agtatcgcgt
     4201 cagcggcgag aacatcgaca aggtgcgcca gcacgccatc gagctggcca aactgctcga
     4261 tcacaactcg catgtgggcg aagtgatcta cgactggaac gagccgggca aggtgctgcg
     4321 catcgatatc aatcaggaca aggcccggca gttgggcctg tcgtcggaag acgtcgccaa
     4381 gctgatgaac agcgtggtca gcggttcaac cgtgacccag gtgcgtgatg atatctatct
     4441 gatcaatgtg atcggacgtg ctgaagacgc agaacgcggc acgccggaaa ccctgcagaa
     4501 cctgcaaatc gtgacccaaa ctggaacatc cattccgctg ctggcgttcg ccaccgttgg
     4561 ttacgagctg gagcagccgt tggtctggcg ccgcgatcgc atgccgacca tcaccgtcaa
     4621 gggcgcggta cgggacgcga ttcagccaac cgatctggtc aaacagctgc aacctgaaat
     4681 cgacaagttc gccgctggtc tgccggtcgg ctacaaggtt gcaacgggcg gcacggtcga
     4741 agaaagcagc aaggcgcagg ggccgattgc cagcgttgcg ccgctgatgc tgttcctcat
     4801 ggcgacgttc ctgatgattc agttgcacag cattcagaag atgtttctgg tggccagtgt
     4861 cgcgcctctg gggctaatcg gtgtggtgct ggcgctgatc ccgacgggga cgccactggg
     4921 gttcgtggcg attctcgggg tgctggcgct gatcggcatc atcatccgca actcggtgat
     4981 tctggtgaca cagatcgatg cctatgagcg cagtgggtat ctgccttggg acgctgtggt
     5041 cgaagccacc gagcatcgcc gtcgtccgat tttgctgacc gcggccgcgg cgagcctggg
     5101 catgatccct attgcgcggg aagtgttctg gggcccgatg gcctacgcca tgatcggtgg
     5161 catcatcatc gccacgttgc tgaccctgct attcctgcct gcgttgtacg tggcctggta
     5221 ccgcatcaag gaaccaaccg acgaacagcg tcgcgaagcg gctgacaagg gtgacggcga
     5281 gcacgcgcag ccagcgcatc atcatcacca tcaccactga ggatccaaac tcgagtaagg
     5341 atctccaggc atcaaataaa acgaaaggct cagtcgaaag actgggcctt tcgttttatc
     5401 tgttgtttgt cggtgaacgc tctctactag agtcacactg gctcaccttc gggtgggcct
     5461 ttctgcgttt atacctaggg atatattccg cttcctcgct cactgactcg ctacgctcgg
     5521 tcgttcgact gcggcgagcg gaaatggctt acgaacgggg cggagatttc ctggaagatg
     5581 ccaggaagat acttaacagg gaagtgagag ggccgcggca aagccgtttt tccataggct
     5641 ccgcccccct gacaagcatc acgaaatctg acgctcaaat cagtggtggc gaaacccgac
     5701 aggactataa agataccagg cgtttccccc tggcggctcc ctcgtgcgct ctcctgttcc
     5761 tgcctttcgg tttaccggtg tcattccgct gttatggccg cgtttgtctc attccacgcc
     5821 tgacactcag ttccgggtag gcagttcgct ccaagctgga ctgtatgcac gaaccccccg
     5881 ttcagtccga ccgctgcgcc ttatccggta actatcgtct tgagtccaac ccggaaagac
     5941 atgcaaaagc accactggca gcagccactg gtaattgatt tagaggagtt agtcttgaag
     6001 tcatgcgccg gttaaggcta aactgaaagg acaagttttg gtgactgcgc tcctccaagc
     6061 cagttacctc ggttcaaaga gttggtagct cagagaacct tcgaaaaacc gccctgcaag
     6121 gcggtttttt cgttttcaga gcaagagatt acgcgcagac caaaacgatc tcaagaagat
     6181 catcttatta atcagataaa atatttctag atttcagtgc aatttatctc ttcaaatgta
     6241 gcacctgaag tcagccccat acgatataag ttgttactag tgcttggatt ctcaccaata
     6301 aaaaacgccc ggcggcaacc gagcgttctg aacaaatcca gatggagttc tgaggtcatt
     6361 actggatcta tcaacaggag tccaagcgag ctctcgaacc ccagagtccc gctcagaaga
     6421 actcgtcaag aaggcgatag aaggcgatgc gctgcgaatc gggagcggcg ataccgtaaa
     6481 gcacgaggaa gcggtcagcc cattcgccgc caagctcttc agcaatatca cgggtagcca
     6541 acgctatgtc ctgatagcgg tccgccacac ccagccggcc acagtcgatg aatccagaaa
     6601 agcggccatt ttccaccatg atattcggca agcaggcatc gccatgggtc acgacgagat
     6661 cctcgccgtc gggcatgcgc gccttgagcc tggcgaacag ttcggctggc gcgagcccct
     6721 gatgctcttc gtccagatca tcctgatcga caagaccggc ttccatccga gtacgtgctc
     6781 gctcgatgcg atgtttcgct tggtggtcga atgggcaggt agccggatca agcgtatgca
     6841 gccgccgcat tgcatcagcc atgatggata ctttctcggc aggagcaagg tgagatgaca
     6901 ggagatcctg ccccggcact tcgcccaata gcagccagtc ccttcccgct tcagtgacaa
     6961 cgtcgagcac agctgcgcaa ggaacgcccg tcgtggccag ccacgatagc cgcgctgcct
     7021 cgtcctgcag ttcattcagg gcaccggaca ggtcggtctt gacaaaaaga accgggcgcc
     7081 cctgcgctga cagccggaac acggcggcat cagagcagcc gattgtctgt tgtgcccagt
     7141 catagccgaa tagcctctcc acccaagcgg ccggagaacc tgcgtgcaat ccatcttgtt
     7201 caatcatgcg aaacgatcct catcctgtct cttgatcaga tcatgatccc ctgcgccatc
     7261 agatccttgg cggcaagaaa gccatccagt ttactttgca gggcttccca accttaccag
     7321 agggcgcccc agctggcaat tccgacgtcg gtgcctaatg agtgagctaa cttacattaa
     7381 ttgcgttgcg ctcactgccc gctttccagt cgggaaacct gtcgtgccag ctgcattaat
     7441 gaatcggcca acgcgcgggg agaggcggtt tgcgtattgg gcgccagggt ggtttttctt
     7501 ttcaccagtg agacgggcaa cagctgattg cccttcaccg cctggccctg agagagttgc
     7561 agcaagcggt ccacgctggt ttgccccagc aggcgaaaat cctgtttgat ggtggttaac
     7621 ggcgggatat aacatgagct gtcttcggta tcgtcgtatc ccactaccga gatgtccgca
     7681 ccaacgcgca gcccggactc ggtaatggcg cgcattgcgc ccagcgccat ctgatcgttg
     7741 gcaaccagca tcgcagtggg aacgatgccc tcattcagca tttgcatggt ttgttgaaaa
     7801 ccggacatgg cactccagtc gccttcccgt tccgctatcg gctgaatttg attgcgagtg
     7861 agatatttat gccagccagc cagacgcaga cgcgccgaga cagaacttaa tgggcccgct
     7921 aacagcgcga tttgctggtg acccaatgcg accagatgct ccacgcccag tcgcgtaccg
     7981 tcttcatggg agaaaataat actgttgatg ggtgtctggt cagagacatc aagaaataac
     8041 gccggaacat tagtgcaggc agcttccaca gcaatggcat cctggtcatc cagcggatag
     8101 ttaatgatca gcccactgac gcgttgcgcg agaagattgt gcaccgccgc tttacaggct
     8161 tcgacgccgc ttcgttctac catcgacacc accacgctgg cacccagttg atcggcgcga
     8221 gatttaatcg ccgcgacaat ttgcgacggc gcgtgcaggg ccagactgga ggtggcaacg
     8281 ccaatcagca acgactgttt gcccgccagt tgttgtgcca cgcggttggg aatgtaattc
     8341 agctccgcca tcgccgcttc cactttttcc cgcgttttcg cagaaacgtg gctggcctgg
     8401 ttcaccacgc gggaaacggt ctgataagag acaccggcat actctgcgac atcgtataac
     8461 gttactggtt tcacattcac caccctgaat tgactctctt ccgggcgcta tcatgccata
     8521 ccgcgaaagg ttttgcgcca ttcgatggtg tccgggatct cgacgctctc ccttatgcga
     8581 ctcctgcatt aggaagcagc ccagtagtag gttgaggccg ttgagcaccg ccgccgcaag
     8641 gaatggtgca tgcaaggaga tggcgcccaa cagtcccccg gccacggggc ctgccaccat
     8701 acccacgccg aaacaagcgc tcatgagccc gaagtggcga gcccgatctt ccccatcggt
     8761 gatgtcggcg atataggcgc cagcaaccgc acctgtggcg ccggtgatgc cggccacgat
     8821 gcgtccggcg tagaggatcg agatcgttta ggcaccccag gctttacact ttatgcttcc
     8881 ggctcgtata atgtgtggaa ttgtgagcgg ataacaattt cagaattcaa aagatctttt
     8941 aagaaggaga tatacat
//
